>Addgene plasmid #233157 | pENTR-mNgn2x3HA-P2A-mRuby2 | addgene full sequence | sequence record 463823 | Addgene NGS Result
TCTTTCCTGCGTTATCCCCTGATTCTGTGGATAACCGTATTACCGCTAGCATGGATCTCGGGGACGTCTA
ACTACTAAGCGAGAGTAGGGAACTGCCAGGCATCAAATAAAACGAAAGGCTCAGTCGGAAGACTGGGCCT
TTCGTTTTATCTGTTGTTTGTCGGTGAACGCTCTCCTGAGTAGGACAAATCCGCCGGGAGCGGATTTGAA
CGTTGTGAAGCAACGGCCCGGAGGGTGGCGGGCAGGACGCCCGCCATAAACTGCCAGGCATCAAACTAAG
CAGAAGGCCATCCTGACGGATGGCCTTTTTGCGTTTCTACAAACTCTTCCTGTTAGTTAGTTACTTAAGC
TCGGGCCCCAAATAATGATTTTATTTTGACTGATAGTGACCTGTTCGTTGCAACAAATTGATAAGCAATG
CTTTTTTATAATGCCAACTTTGTACAAAAAAGCAGGCTCCACCATGGGAACCAATTCAGTCGACTGGATC
CGGTACTACTGCCACCATGTTCGTCAAATCTGAGACTCTGGAGTTGAAGGAGGAAGAGGAGGTACTGATG
CTGCTGGGCTCGGCTTCCCCGGCCTCGGCGACCCTGACCCCGATGTCCTCCAGCGCGGACGAGGAGGAGG
ACGAGGAGCTGCGCCGGCCGGGCTCCGCGCGTGGGCAGCGTGGAGCGGAAGCCGGGCAGGGGGTGCAGGG
CAGTCCGGCGTCGGGTGCCGGGGGTTGCCGGCCAGGGCGGCTGCTGGGCCTGATGCACGAGTGCAAGCGT
CGCCCGTCGCGCTCACGGGCCGTCTCCCGAGGTGCCAAGACGGCGGAGACGGTGCAGCGCATCAAGAAGA
CCCGCAGGCTCAAGGCCAACAACCGCGAGCGCAACCGCATGCACAACCTAAACGCCGCGCTGGACGCGCT
GCGCGAGGTGCTGCCCACCTTCCCCGAGGATGCCAAGCTCACGAAGATCGAGACGCTGCGCTTCGCCCAC
AATTACATCTGGGCGCTCACCGAGACTCTGCGCCTGGCGGACCACTGCGCCGGCGCCGGTGGCCTCCAGG
GGGCGCTCTTCACGGAGGCGGTGCTCCTGAGCCCGGGAGCTGCGCTCGGCGCCAGCGGGGACAGCCCTTC
TCCACCTTCCTCCTGGAGCTGCACCAACAGCCCGGCGTCATCCTCCAACTCCACGTCCCCATACAGCTGC
ACTTTATCGCCCGCTAGCCCCGGGTCAGACGTGGACTACTGGCAGCCCCCACCTCCGGAGAAGCATCGTT
ATGCGCCTCACCTGCCCCTCGCCAGGGACTGTATCGGGTCTGGCTCCGGATCAAGTGGTGGCAGCGGATC
AGGATATCCATACGATGTACCAGACTATGCGGGATCGGGTTACCCCTACGACGTCCCCGACTACGCCGGC
TCCGGCTACCCCTACGACGTCCCTGATTATGCTGGAAGCGGAGCTACTAACTTCAGCCTGCTGAAGCAGG
CTGGAGACGTGGAGGAGAACCCTGGACCTATGGTGTCTAAGGGCGAAGAGCTGATCAAGGAAAATATGCG
TATGAAGGTGGTCATGGAAGGTTCGGTCAACGGCCACCAATTCAAATGCACAGGTGAAGGAGAAGGCAAT
CCGTACATGGGAACTCAAACCATGAGGATCAAAGTCATCGAGGGAGGACCCCTGCCATTTGCCTTTGACA
TTCTTGCCACGTCGTTCATGTATGGCAGCCGTACTTTTATCAAGTACCCGAAAGGCATTCCTGATTTCTT
TAAACAGTCCTTTCCTGAGGGTTTTACTTGGGAAAGAGTTACGAGATACGAAGATGGTGGAGTCGTCACC
GTCATGCAGGACACCAGCCTTGAGGATGGCTGTCTCGTTTACCACGTCCAAGTCAGAGGGGTAAACTTTC
CCTCCAATGGTCCCGTGATGCAGAAGAAGACCAAGGGTTGGGAGCCTAATACAGAGATGATGTATCCAGC
AGATGGTGGTCTGAGGGGATACACTCATATGGCACTGAAAGTTGATGGTGGTGGCCATCTGTCTTGCTCT
TTCGTAACAACTTACAGGTCAAAAAAGACCGTCGGGAACATCAAGATGCCCGGTATCCATGCCGTTGATC
ACCGCCTGGAAAGGTTAGAGGAAAGTGACAATGAAATGTTCGTAGTACAACGCGAACACGCAGTTGCCAA
GTTCGCCGGGCTTGGTGGTGGGATGGACGAGCTGTACAAGTAACGCTGATATCTAGACCCAGCTTTCTTG
TACAAAGTTGGCATTATAAGAAAGCATTGCTTATCAATTTGTTGCAACGAACAGGTCACTATCAGTCAAA
ATAAAATCATTATTTGCCATCCAGCTGCAGCTCTGGCCCGTGTCTCAAAATCTCTGATGTTACATTGCAC
AAGATAAAAATATATCATCATGAACAATAAAACTGTCTGCTTACATAAACAGTAATACAAGGGGTGTTAT
GAGCCATATTCAACGGGAAACGTCGAGGCCGCGATTAAATTCCAACATGGATGCTGATTTATATGGGTAT
AAATGGGCTCGCGATAATGTCGGGCAATCAGGTGCGACAATCTATCGCTTGTATGGGAAGCCCGATGCGC
CAGAGTTGTTTCTGAAACATGGCAAAGGTAGCGTTGCCAATGATGTTACAGATGAGATGGTCAGACTAAA
CTGGCTGACGGAATTTATGCCTCTTCCGACCATCAAGCATTTTATCCGTACTCCTGGTGATGCATGGTTA
CTCACCACTGCGATCCCCGGAAAAACAGCATTCCAGGTATTAGAAGAATATCCTGATTCAGGTGAAAATA
TTGTTGATGCGCTGGCAGTGTTCCTGCGCCGGTTGCATTCGATTCCTGTTTGTAATTGTCCTTTTAACAG
CGATCGCGTATTTCGTCTAGCTCAGGCGCAATCACGAATGAATAACGGTTTGGTTGATGCGAGTGATTTT
GATGACGAGCGTAATGGCTGGCCTGTTGAACAAGTCTGGAAAGAAATGCATAAACTTTTGCCATTCTCAC
CGGATTCAGTCGTCACTCATGGTGATTTCTCACTTGATAACCTTATTTTTGACGAGGGGAAATTAATAGG
TTGTATTGATGTTGGACGAGTCGGAATCGCAGACCGATACCAGGATCTTGCCATCCTATGGAACTGCCTC
GGTGAGTTTTCTCCTTCATTACAGAAACGGCTTTTTCAAAAATATGGTATTGATAATCCTGATATGAATA
AATTGCAGTTTCATTTGATGCTCGATGAGTTTTTCTAATCAGAATTGGTTAATTGGTTGTAACATTATTC
AGATTGGGCCCCGTTCCACTGAGCGTCAGACCCCGTAGAAAAGATCAAAGGATCTTCTTGAGATCCTTTT
TTTCTGCGCGTAATCTGCTGCTTGCAAACAAAAAAACCACCGCTACCAGCGGTGGTTTGTTTGCCGGATC
AAGAGCTACCAACTCTTTTTCCGAAGGTAACTGGCTTCAGCAGAGCGCAGATACCAAATACTGTTCTTCT
AGTGTAGCCGTAGTTAGGCCACCACTTCAAGAACTCTGTAGCACCGCCTACATACCTCGCTCTGCTAATC
CTGTTACCAGTGGCTGCTGCCAGTGGCGATAAGTCGTGTCTTACCGGGTTGGACTCAAGACGATAGTTAC
CGGATAAGGCGCAGCGGTCGGGCTGAACGGGGGGTTCGTGCACACAGCCCAGCTTGGAGCGAACGACCTA
CACCGAACTGAGATACCTACAGCGTGAGCTATGAGAAAGCGCCACGCTTCCCGAAGGGAGAAAGGCGGAC
AGGTATCCGGTAAGCGGCAGGGTCGGAACAGGAGAGCGCACGAGGGAGCTTCCAGGGGGAAACGCCTGGT
ATCTTTATAGTCCTGTCGGGTTTCGCCACCTCTGACTTGAGCGTCGATTTTTGTGATGCTCGTCAGGGGG
GCGGAGCCTATGGAAAAACGCCAGCAACGCGGCCTTTTTACGGTTCCTGGCCTTTTGCTGGCCTTTTGCT
CACATGT
Features (pLannotate 1.2.2; 9 found; start..end, strand, type, name):
      1..47      +  rep_origin     RSF ori (fragment): Plasmids containing the RSF 1030 origin of replication can be propagated in E. coli cells that contain additional plasmids with compatible origins.
    107..150     -  terminator     rrnB T1 terminator: Escherichia coli rrnB; transcription terminator T1 from the E. coli rrnB gene
    282..309     +  terminator     rrnB T2 terminator: transcription terminator T2 from the E. coli rrnB gene
    359..458     +  protein_bind   attL1: mutant version of attL; recombination site for the Gateway® LR reaction LR Clonase™
    507..1295    +  CDS            Neurog2: NGN2_MOUSE - Also known as Ath4a, Atoh4, Ngn2. Experimental evidence at protein level: Swiss-Prot protein existence level 1. Transcriptional regulator. Involved in neuronal differentiation. Activates transcription by binding to the E box (5'- CANNTG-3'). From Mus musculus (Mouse).
   1500..2210    +  CDS            mRuby2: mRuby2 is a basic (constitutively fluorescent) red fluorescent protein published in 2012, derived from Entacmaea quadricolor. It has moderate acid sensitivity.
   2227..2326    -  protein_bind   attL2: mutant version of attL; recombination site for the Gateway® LR reaction LR Clonase™
   2449..3258    +  CDS            KanR: aminoglycoside phosphotransferase; aph(3')-Ia; confers resistance to kanamycin in bacteria or G418 (Geneticin®) in eukaryotes
   3348..3936    +  rep_origin     ori: high-copy-number ColE1/pMB1/pBR322/pUC origin of replication
