[The description below was written by a language model from this plasmid's Addgene catalogue record and pLannotate feature annotations shown in this document.]
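Description:
pENTR-mNgn2x3HA-P2A-mRuby2 is a small (about 4 kb) Gateway entry clone carrying a bicistronic cassette for mouse Neurogenin-2 (Neurog2/Ngn2) and the red fluorescent protein mRuby2. The catalogue entry lists the backbone as pMXs-gw and the vector type as retroviral mammalian expression. The sequenced plasmid, however, shows the layout of a pENTR-type entry vector. The insert is flanked by attL1 and attL2 recombination sites, with rrnB T1 and T2 terminators upstream that insulate it from read-through transcription in bacteria. The plasmid is maintained through a high-copy ColE1/pUC-type origin and a kanamycin resistance gene. No retroviral LTRs, packaging signal or mammalian promoter are annotated. The stated purpose of retroviral expression therefore presumably depends on moving the cassette by an LR Clonase reaction into a Gateway-compatible retroviral destination vector such as pMXs-gw, which would supply those elements.

The payload is the Neurog2 coding sequence, a bHLH transcription factor that binds E-box motifs and drives neuronal differentiation. According to the record it carries a C-terminal triple HA epitope tag and is followed by a P2A peptide and mRuby2. The 3xHA and P2A segments are not individually annotated, but the gap between the two coding sequences is consistent with their presence. The 2A element causes ribosomal skipping, so the tagged Ngn2 and mRuby2 are produced as separate proteins from a single transcript. Red fluorescence then reports which cells express the factor and at roughly what level, while the HA tag allows its detection by antibody. The insert was assembled by Gibson cloning. The associated work concerns how transcription factor levels and proliferation history affect direct conversion of cells to motor neurons.
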