Addgene plasmid #233157: pENTR-mNgn2x3HA-P2A-mRuby2
Purpose: Retroviral expression of Ngn2x3HA with mRuby2 fluorescent reporter
Depositing lab: Kate Galloway. Depositing organization: Massachusetts Institute of Technology. Publication: Proliferation history and transcription factor levels drive direct conversion to motor neurons. Wang NB, Lende-Dorn BA, Beitz AM, Han P, Adewumi HO, O'Shea TM, Galloway KE. Cell Syst. 2025 Apr 16;16(4):101205. doi: 10.1016/j.cels.2025.101205. Epub 2025 Mar 13. PubMed 40086434.
Backbone
  Vector backbone: pMXs-gw
  Vector type: Mammalian Expression, Retroviral
Growth in bacteria
  Bacterial resistance: Kanamycin, 50 μg/mL
  Growth temperature: 37°C
  Growth strain: NEB Stable
  Copy number: High Copy
Gene/Insert
  Gene/Insert name: mNgn2x3HA-P2A-mRuby2
  Species: M. musculus (mouse), Synthetic
  Entrez Gene: Neurog2 (a.k.a. Atoh4, Math4A, bHLHa8, ngn-2, ngn2)
  Tag / fusion protein: x3HA (C terminal on insert)
  Cloning method: Gibson Cloning
Terms and licenses: Academic/Nonprofit Terms; Industry Terms: Not Available to Industry
Depositor comments: Please visit https://doi.org/10.1101/2023.11.26.568736 for bioRxiv preprint.
How to cite: pENTR-mNgn2x3HA-P2A-mRuby2 was a gift from Kate Galloway (Addgene plasmid # 233157 ; http://n2t.net/addgene:233157 ; RRID:Addgene_233157)
