>Addgene plasmid #233157 | pENTR-mNgn2x3HA-P2A-mRuby2 | depositor partial sequence | sequence record 458669 | mNgn2x3HA
ATGTTCGTCAAATCTGAGACTCTGGAGTTGAAGGAGGAAGAGGAGGTACTGATGCTGCTGGGCTCGGCTT
CCCCGGCCTCGGCGACCCTGACCCCGATGTCCTCCAGCGCGGACGAGGAGGAGGACGAGGAGCTGCGCCG
GCCGGGCTCCGCGCGTGGGCAGCGTGGAGCGGAAGCCGGGCAGGGGGTGCAGGGCAGTCCGGCGTCGGGT
GCCGGGGGTTGCCGGCCAGGGCGGCTGCTGGGCCTGATGCACGAGTGCAAGCGTCGCCCGTCGCGCTCAC
GGGCCGTCTCCCGAGGTGCCAAGACGGCGGAGACGGTGCAGCGCATCAAGAAGACCCGCAGGCTCAAGGC
CAACAACCGCGAGCGCAACCGCATGCACAACCTAAACGCCGCGCTGGACGCGCTGCGCGAGGTGCTGCCC
ACCTTCCCCGAGGATGCCAAGCTCACGAAGATCGAGACGCTGCGCTTCGCCCACAATTACATCTGGGCGC
TCACCGAGACTCTGCGCCTGGCGGACCACTGCGCCGGCGCCGGTGGCCTCCAGGGGGCGCTCTTCACGGA
GGCGGTGCTCCTGAGCCCGGGAGCTGCGCTCGGCGCCAGCGGGGACAGCCCTTCTCCACCTTCCTCCTGG
AGCTGCACCAACAGCCCGGCGTCATCCTCCAACTCCACGTCCCCATACAGCTGCACTTTATCGCCCGCTA
GCCCCGGGTCAGACGTGGACTACTGGCAGCCCCCACCTCCGGAGAAGCATCGTTATGCGCCTCACCTGCC
CCTCGCCAGGGACTGTATCGGGTCTGGCTCCGGATCAAGTGGTGGCAGCGGATCAGGATATCCATACGAT
GTACCAGACTATGCGGGATCGGGTTACCCCTACGACGTCCCCGACTACGCCGGCTCCGGCTACCCCTACG
ACGTCCCTGATTATGCT
