>Addgene plasmid #233157 | pENTR-mNgn2x3HA-P2A-mRuby2 | depositor partial sequence | sequence record 458670 | mRuby2
ATGGTGTCTAAGGGCGAAGAGCTGATCAAGGAAAATATGCGTATGAAGGTGGTCATGGAAGGTTCGGTCA
ACGGCCACCAATTCAAATGCACAGGTGAAGGAGAAGGCAATCCGTACATGGGAACTCAAACCATGAGGAT
CAAAGTCATCGAGGGAGGACCCCTGCCATTTGCCTTTGACATTCTTGCCACGTCGTTCATGTATGGCAGC
CGTACTTTTATCAAGTACCCGAAAGGCATTCCTGATTTCTTTAAACAGTCCTTTCCTGAGGGTTTTACTT
GGGAAAGAGTTACGAGATACGAAGATGGTGGAGTCGTCACCGTCATGCAGGACACCAGCCTTGAGGATGG
CTGTCTCGTTTACCACGTCCAAGTCAGAGGGGTAAACTTTCCCTCCAATGGTCCCGTGATGCAGAAGAAG
ACCAAGGGTTGGGAGCCTAATACAGAGATGATGTATCCAGCAGATGGTGGTCTGAGGGGATACACTCATA
TGGCACTGAAAGTTGATGGTGGTGGCCATCTGTCTTGCTCTTTCGTAACAACTTACAGGTCAAAAAAGAC
CGTCGGGAACATCAAGATGCCCGGTATCCATGCCGTTGATCACCGCCTGGAAAGGTTAGAGGAAAGTGAC
AATGAAATGTTCGTAGTACAACGCGAACACGCAGTTGCCAAGTTCGCCGGGCTTGGTGGTGGGATGGACG
AGCTGTACAAG
